>Addgene plasmid #197825 | pJMC-6T-BsaI | addgene full sequence | sequence record 390512 | Addgene NGS Result
CTGTCAGACGAAGGGAAATAAATAGTAGCCCGCCTGATGTGCGGGCTTTTTTTTGGTGGTGGTTACCAGT
GTCGCTTAGCTACCGTAGGTCCTCTTAGGCGGTCCGATTAGCGACATAGTCATCAATGCCTTGACGGCTT
AATAAGATGATCTTCTTGAGATCGTTTTGGTCTGCGCGTAATCTCTTGCTCTGAAAACGAAAAAACCGCC
TTGCAGGGCGGTTTTTTGAAGGTTCTCTGAGCTACCAACTCTTTGAACCGAGGTAACTGGCTTGGAGGAG
CGCAGTCACCAAAACTTGTCCTTTCAGTTTAGCCTTAACCGGCGCATGACTTCAAGACTAACTCCTCTAA
ATCAATTACCAGTGGCTGCTGCCAGTGGTGCTTTTGCATGTCTTTCCGGGTTGGACTCAAGACGATAGTT
ACCGGATAAGGCGCAGCGGTCGGACTGAACGGGGGGTTCGTGCATACAGTCCAGCTTGGAGCGAACTGCC
TACCCGGAACTGAGTGTCAGGCGTGGAATGAGACAAACGCGGCCATAACAGCGGAATGACACCGGTAAAC
CGAAAGGCAGGAACAGGAGAGCGCACGAGGGAGCCGCCAGGGGGAAACGCCTGGTATCTTTATAGTCCTG
TCGGGTTTCGCCACCACTGATTTGAGCGTCAGATTTCGTGATGCTTGTCAGGGGGCGGAGCCTATGGAAA
AACGGCTTTGCCGCGGCCCTCTCACTTCCCTGTTAAGTATCTTCCTGGCATCTTCCAGGAAATCTCCGCC
CCGTTCGTAAGCCATTTCCGCTCGCCGCAGTCGAACGACCGAGCGTAGCGAGTCAGTGAGCGAGGAAGCG
GAATATATCCTGTATCACATATTCTGCTGACGCACCGGTGCAGCCTTTTTTCTCCTGCCACATGAAGCAC
TTCACTGACACCCTCATCAGTGCCAACATAGTAAGCCAGTATACACTCCGCTAGCAGCGCCCACAGGCAC
CTGCTTTTCGGAACCGTGAGACCAACAACAAGGTCTCTAGTGTTTTGCAGGTGCTCGATGAAAAGCCTTA
GGGTCAGGTGGCACTTTTCGGGGAAATGTGCGATGAACCCCTATTTGTTTATTTTTCTAAATACATTCAA
ATATGTATCCGCTAATGAGACAATAACCCTGATAAATGCTTCAATTATATTGAAAAAGGAAGAGTATGAG
TATCCAACATTTCCGTGTCGCCCTTATTCCCTTTTTTGCGGCCTTCTGCCTTCCTGTTTTTGCTCACCCA
GAAACGCTGGTGAAAGTAAAAGATGCTGAAGATCAGTTGGGTGCCCGAGTGGGTTACATTGAACTGGATC
TCAACAGCGGCAAAATCTTAGAGAGTTTTCGCCCCGAAGAACGCTTCCCAATGATGAGCACTTTCAAAGT
TCTGCTATGTGGCGCGGTGTTATCCCGTATTGATGCTGGGCAAGAGCAACTCGGTCGCCGCATACACTAT
TCTCAGAATGACTTGGTTGAGTATTCACCAGTCACAGAAAAGCATCTTACGGATGGCATGACAGTAAGAG
AATTATGTAGTGCTGCCATAACCATGAGTGATAACACTGCGGCCAACTTACTTCTGACAACGATTGGAGG
ACCGAAGGAGCTAACCGCTTTTTTGCACAACATGGGGGATCATGTAACTCGCCTTGATCGTTGGGAACCG
GAGCTGAATGAAGCCATACCAAACGACGAGCGTGACACCACGATGCCTGTAGCAATGGCAACAACTCTCC
GCAAACTATTAACTGGCGAACTACTTACTCTTGCTTCACGCCAGCAACTCATTGACTGGATGGAGGCGGA
CAAAGTTGCAGGACCACTTCTGCGCTCGGCACTTCCGGCTGGCTGGTTTATTGCTGATAAATCTGGAGCC
GGTGAGCGTGGGTCTCGCGGTATCATTGCAGCACTGGGGCCAGATGGTAAGCCCTCCCGTATCGTAGTTA
TCTACACGACGGGGAGTCAGGCAACTATGGATGAACGAAATAGACAGATCGCTGAGATAGGTGCCTCACT
GATTAAGCATTGGTAA
Features (pLannotate 1.2.2; 5 found; start..end, strand, type, name):
    156..700     +  rep_origin     p15A ori: Plasmids containing the medium-copy-number p15A origin of replication can be propagated in E. coli cells that contain a second plasmid with the ColE1 origin.
    788..843     +  rep_origin     RSF ori (fragment): Plasmids containing the RSF 1030 origin of replication can be propagated in E. coli cells that contain additional plasmids with compatible origins.
    942..963     -  misc_feature   bom (fragment): basis of mobility region from pBR322
   1085..1185    +  promoter       AmpR promoter: bla
   1186..2046    +  CDS            AmpR: β-lactamase; bla; confers resistance to ampicillin, carbenicillin, and related antibiotics
