[The description below was written by a language model from this plasmid's Addgene catalogue record and pLannotate feature annotations shown in this document.]
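Description:
pJMC-6T-BsaI is a small (about 2 kb) synthetic cloning plasmid from a modular vector toolkit and parts library built for plant genome engineering. The catalogue describes it as a "Level 1 module 6T with BsaI expansion point", meaning it occupies a defined position in a hierarchical assembly scheme. It carries no gene or insert of its own. Instead it provides a BsaI site, a type IIS restriction enzyme site of the kind used in Golden Gate-style assembly, through which further parts or modules can be added. The record does not explain what "6T" signifies, nor does it give the overhangs or the exact location of the BsaI site. The backbone is listed only as self-made, with the vector type unspecified.

The annotated features are almost entirely bacterial maintenance functions. There is a p15A origin of replication, followed by short fragments matching the RSF 1030 origin and the pBR322 basis-of-mobility region, which are probably sequence-similarity remnants rather than functional elements. The bla (AmpR) promoter drives the β-lactamase coding sequence for ampicillin selection in E. coli. p15A is usually regarded as a medium-copy origin, whereas the catalogue entry lists the plasmid as high copy, so the two sources differ on this point.

No plant promoter, terminator, T-DNA border, reporter or plant selectable marker is annotated. This fits its role as an empty placeholder or extension module, not an expression construct. It would typically be combined with other Level 1 modules from the same toolkit when building larger multigene vectors for plants.
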