Addgene plasmid #197825: pJMC-6T-BsaI
Purpose: Level 1 module 6T with BsaI expansion point
Depositing lab: Daniel Voytas. Depositing organization: University of Minnesota. Publication: An extensible vector toolkit and parts library for advanced engineering of plant genomes. Chamness JC, Kumar J, Cruz AJ, Rhuby E, Holum MJ, Cody JP, Tibebu R, Gamo ME, Starker CG, Zhang F, Voytas DF. Plant Genome. 2023 Mar 9:e20312. doi: 10.1002/tpg2.20312. PubMed 36896468.
Backbone
  Vector backbone: Unspecified
  Backbone manufacturer: Self-made
  Vector type: Unspecified
Growth in bacteria
  Bacterial resistance: Ampicillin, 100 μg/mL
  Growth temperature: 37°C
  Growth strain: DH5alpha
  Copy number: High Copy
Gene/Insert
  Gene/Insert name: None
  Species: Synthetic
  Cloning method: Restriction Enzyme; 5′ cloning site Unknown (unknown if destroyed)
Terms and licenses: Academic/Nonprofit Terms; Industry Terms: Not Available to Industry
Depositor comments: Please visit https://www.biorxiv.org/content/10.1101/2022.10.15.511792v1 for bioRxiv preprint.
How to cite: pJMC-6T-BsaI was a gift from Daniel Voytas (Addgene plasmid # 197825 ; http://n2t.net/addgene:197825 ; RRID:Addgene_197825)
